>Addgene plasmid #238679 | NanoLuc-YAP1(biased)-TEAD4-HaloTag Bidirectional Vector | depositor full sequence | sequence record 475139 | NanoLuc-YAP1(biased)-TEAD4-HaloTag Bidirectional Vector sequence 8812 bps
CGGCAGTGAAAAAAATGCTTTATTTGTGAAATTTGTGATGCTATTGCTTTATTTGTAACCATTATAAGCT
GCAATAAACAAGTTAACAACAACAATTGCATTCATTTTATGTTTCAGGTTCAGGGGGAGGTGTGGGAGGT
TTTTTAAAGCAAGTAAAACCTCTACAAATGTGGTATGGCTGATTATGATCCGCGGCCGCAATACGTCGAC
GTTATCAGCTGACTTCGTACGAGAGCCTAGGTGTTTCTAGAGGATCCCCGGGTACCGAGCCCGAATTCGT
TTAAACTAACCATGTAAGAAAGCTTTCTTTATCTAGCTTGGTGGCAGCCAAAACAGACTCCATGTCATTA
AGGATGTCAGAACTCAAAGCTTCCTGCAGACTTGGCATCAGCTCCTCTCCTTCTATGTTCATTCCATCTC
CTTCCAGTGTTCCAAGGTCCACATTTGTCCCAGGAATGGCTTCAAGGTAGTCTGGGAAACGGTTCTGCTG
TGAGGGCAGGGTGCTTTGGTTGATAGTATCACCTGTATCCATCTCATCCACACTGTTCAGGAAGTCATCT
GGGGTTCGAGGGACACTGTAGCTGCTCATGCTTAGTCCACTGTCTGTACTCTCATCTCGAGAGTGATAGG
TGCCACTGTTAAGGAAAGGATCTGAGCTATTGGTCGTCATTGTTCTCAATTCCTGAGACATCCCGGGAGA
AGACACTGGATTTTGAGTCCCACCATCCTGCTCCAGTGTTGGTAACTGGCTACGCAGGGCTAACTCCTGA
CATTTTGGAGAATTTGCTGTGCTGGGATTGATATTCCGCATTGCCTGCCGAAGCAGTTCTTGCTGTTTCA
GCCGCAGCCTCTCCTTCTCCATCTGCAGTTGCTGCAGTCGCATCTGTTGCTGCTGGTTGGAGTTGCTGCC
ACCCATGACGCCTCCCTGTGGGCTCTGGGGAGCCAGGGGTGGTGGCTGTTTCACTGGAGCACTCTGACTG
ATTCTCTGGTTCATGGCAAAACGAGGGTCAAGCCTTGGGTCTAGCCAAGAGGTGGTCTTGTTCTTATGGT
TTATATAGTAAATTTCTCCATCCTGAGTCATGGCTTGTTCCCATCCATCAGGAAGAGGACCTGAAGCCGA
GTTCATCATATTCTGCTGCACTGGTGGACTGGTGGGGGCTGTGACGTTCATCTGGGACAGCATGGCCTTC
CTGGGGTCCTGCCATGTTGTTGTCTGATCGATGTGATTTAAGAAGTATCTCTGACCAGAAGATGTCTTTG
CCATCTCCCAACCTGCTGGCAGAGGTACATCATCAGGTATCTCAAAAGAAGACTGTCGAAGATGCTGAGC
TGTGGGTGTAGCTGCTGGGCCAGAGACTACTCCAGTGGGGGTCAGTGTCCCAGGAGAAACAGCTCCCAAC
TGCAGAGAAGCTGGAGAGGAATGAGCTCGAACATGCTGTGGAGTCAGGGCTCCTGCAGTGCCTGCATCAG
TACTGGCCTGTCGGGAGTGGGATTTGGGCTCCGGCGGCTTGAAGAAGGAGTCGGGCAGCTTCCGGAGCCT
CATGGGCACGGTCTGGGGCACGTTGGCCGTCTTGGGGTTCATGACGGCGTTGAAGAGCGCCTCCAGGTCG
GTCTCCGAGTCCCCGCGGACGTGCACGATCTGATGCCCGGCGGGGGGTGCCTGCGGCGCCGCCTGGGTCG
CCGCGGGTGCCGGTTGCCCGGGTCCGGACGGCGGGCCCTGCCCCTGCGGGGGCTGCGAAGGCGGCTGCCC
TTGGCCCTGGGGGGCCGGTTGAGGCGGCGGCTGCTGCCCGGGATCCATGGCGATCGCGCCGCTCGAGCCC
GCCAGAATGCGTTCGCACAGCCGCCAGCCGGTCACTCCGTTGATGGTTACTCGGAACAGCAGGGAGCCGT
CGGGGTTGATCAGGCGCTCGTCGATAATTTTGTTGCCGTTCCACAGGGTCCCTGTTACAGTGATCTTTTT
GCCGTCGAACACGGCGATGCCTTCATACGGCCGTCCGAAATAGTCGATCATGTTCGGCGTAACCCCGTCG
ATTACCAGTGTGCCATAGTGCAGGATCACCTTAAAGTGATGATCATCCACAGGGTACACCACCTTAAAAA
TTTTTTCGATCTGGCCCATTTGGTCGCCGCTCAGACCTTCATACGGGATGATGACATGGATGTCGATCTT
CAGCCCATTTTCACCGCTCAGGACAATCCTTTGGATCGGAGTTACGGACACCCCGAGATTCTGAAACAAA
CTGGACACACCTCCCTGTTCAAGGACTTGGTCCAGGTTGTAGCCGGCTGTCTGTCGCCAGTCCCCAACGA
AATCTTCGAGTGTGAAGACCATGGTTGCAAAAAGAACAAGTAGCTTGTATTCTATAGTGTCACCTAAATG
GGCGATCTGACGGTTCACTAAACCAGCTCTGCTGATATAGGCCTCCCTGGCGCGCCACTAGTTATTAATA
GTAATCAATTACGGGGTCATTAGTTCATAGCCCATATATGGAGTTCCGCGTTACATAACTTACGGTAAAT
GGCCCGCCTGGCTGACCGCCCAACGACCCCCGCCCATTGACGTCAATAATGACGTATGTTCCCATAGTAA
CGCCAATAGGGACTTTCCATTGACGTCAATGGGTGGAGTATTTACGGTAAACTGCCCACTTGGCAGTACA
TCAAGTGTATCATATGCCAAGTCCGCCCCCTATTGACGTCAATGACGGTAAATGGCCCGCCTGGCATTAT
GCCCAGTACATGACCTTACGGGACTTTCCTACTTGGCAGTACATCTACGTATTAGTCATCGCTATTACCA
TGGTGATGCGGTTTTGGCAGTACACCAATGGGCGTGGATAGCGGTTTGACTCACGGGGATTTCCAAGTCT
CCACCCCATTGACGTCAATGGGAGTTTGTTTTGGCACCAAAATCAACGGGACTTTCCAAAATGTCGTAAT
AACCCCGCCCCGTTGACGCAAATGGGCGGTAGGCGTGTACGGTGGGAGGTCTATATAAGCAGAGCTGGTT
TAGTGAACCGTCAGATCACTAGAAGCTTTATTGCGGTAGTTTATCACAGTTAAATTGCTAACGCAGTCAG
TGCTTCTGACACAACAGTCTCGAACTTAAGCTGCAGAAGTTGGTCGTGAGGCACTGGGCAGGTAAGTATC
AAGGTTACAAGACAGGTTTAAGGAGACCAATAGAAACTGGGCTTGTCGAGACAGAGAAGACTCTTGCGTT
TCTGATAGGCACCTATTGGTCTTACTGACATCCACTTTGCCTTTCTCTCCACAGGTGTCCACTCCCAGTT
CAATTACAGCTCTTAAGGCTAGAGTATTAATACGACTCACTATAGGGCTAGCGATCGCCATGGAGGGCAC
GGCCGGCACCATTACCTCCAACGAGTGGAGCTCTCCCACCTCCCCTGAGGGGAGCACCGCCTCTGGGGGC
AGTCAGGCACTGGACAAGCCCATCGACAATGACGCAGAGGGCGTGTGGAGCCCGGATATTGAGCAGAGTT
TCCAGGAGGCCCTCGCCATCTACCCGCCCTGTGGCAGGCGCAAAATCATCCTGTCGGACGAGGGCAAGAT
GTATGGTCGGAACGAGCTGATTGCCCGCTACATCAAGCTCCGGACAGGGAAGACCCGCACCAGGAAGCAG
GTCTCCAGCCACATCCAGGTGCTGGCTCGTCGCAAAGCTCGCGAGATCCAGGCCAAGCTAAAGGACCAGG
CAGCTAAGGACAAGGCCCTGCAGAGCATGGCTGCCATGTCGTCTGCACAGATCATCTCCGCCACGGCCTT
CCACAGTAGCATGGCCCTCGCCCGGGGCCCCGGCCGCCCAGCAGTCTCAGGGTTTTGGCAAGGAGCTTTG
CCAGGCCAAGCCGGAACGTCCCATGATGTGAAGCCTTTCTCTCAGCAAACCTATGCTGTCCAGCCTCCGC
TGCCTCTGCCAGGGTTTGAGTCTCCTGCAGGGCCCGCCCCATCGCCCTCTGCGCCCCCGGCACCCCCATG
GCAGGGCCGCAGCGTGGCCAGCTCCAAGCTCTGGATGTTGGAGTTCTCTGCCTTCCTGGAGCAGCAGCAG
GACCCGGACACGTACAACAAGCACCTGTTCGTGCACATTGGCCAGTCCAGCCCAAGCTACAGCGACCCCT
ACCTCGAAGCCGTGGACATCCGCCAAATCTATGACAAATTCCCGGAGAAAAAGGGTGGACTCAAGGATCT
CTTCGAACGGGGACCCTCCAATGCCTTTTTTCTTGTGAAGTTCTGGGCAGACCTCAACACCAACATCGAG
GATGAAGGCAGCTCCTTCTATGGGGTCTCCAGCCAGTATGAGAGCCCCGAGAACATGATCATCACCTGCT
CCACGAAGGTCTGCTCTTTCGGCAAGCAGGTGGTGGAGAAAGTTGAGACAGAGTATGCTCGCTATGAGAA
TGGACACTACTCTTACCGCATCCACCGGTCCCCGCTCTGTGAGTACATGATCAACTTCATCCACAAGCTC
AAGCACCTCCCTGAGAAGTACATGATGAACAGCGTGCTGGAGAACTTCACCATCCTGCAGGTGGTCACCA
ACAGAGACACACAGGAGACCTTGCTGTGCATTGCCTATGTCTTTGAGGTGTCAGCCAGTGAGCACGGGGC
TCAGCACCACATCTACAGGCTGGTGAAAGAAGTTTCTCTCGAGCCAACCACTGAGGATCTGTACTTTCAG
AGCGATAACGATGGATCCGAAATCGGTACTGGCTTTCCATTCGACCCCCATTATGTGGAAGTCCTGGGCG
AGCGCATGCACTACGTCGATGTTGGTCCGCGCGATGGCACCCCTGTGCTGTTCCTGCACGGTAACCCGAC
CTCCTCCTACGTGTGGCGCAACATCATCCCGCATGTTGCACCGACCCATCGCTGCATTGCTCCAGACCTG
ATCGGTATGGGCAAATCCGACAAACCAGACCTGGGTTATTTCTTCGACGACCACGTCCGCTTCATGGATG
CCTTCATCGAAGCCCTGGGTCTGGAAGAGGTCGTCCTGGTCATTCACGACTGGGGCTCCGCTCTGGGTTT
CCACTGGGCCAAGCGCAATCCAGAGCGCGTCAAAGGTATTGCATTTATGGAGTTCATCCGCCCTATCCCG
ACCTGGGACGAATGGCCAGAATTTGCCCGCGAGACCTTCCAGGCCTTCCGCACCACCGACGTCGGCCGCA
AGCTGATCATCGATCAGAACGTTTTTATCGAGGGTACGCTGCCGATGGGTGTCGTCCGCCCGCTGACTGA
AGTCGAGATGGACCATTACCGCGAGCCGTTCCTGAATCCTGTTGACCGCGAGCCACTGTGGCGCTTCCCA
AACGAGCTGCCAATCGCCGGTGAGCCAGCGAACATCGTCGCGCTGGTCGAAGAATACATGGACTGGCTGC
ACCAGTCCCCTGTCCCGAAGCTGCTGTTCTGGGGCACCCCAGGCGTTCTGATCCCACCGGCCGAAGCCGC
TCGCCTGGCCAAAAGCCTGCCTAACTGCAAGGCTGTGGACATCGGCCCGGGTCTGAATCTGCTGCAAGAA
GACAACCCGGACCTGATCGGCAGCGAGATCGCGCGCTGGCTGTCTACTCTGGAGATTTCCGGTTAATAGA
ATTCTAGAGTCGACCTGCAGGCATGCAAGCTGATTTGGCTGCTGCCACCGCTGAGCAAGGCCGCTTCGAG
CAGACATGATAAGATACATTGATGAGTTTGGACAAACCACAACTAGAATGCAGTGAAAAAAATGCTTTAT
TTGTGAAATTTGTGATGCTATTGCTTTATTTGTAACCATTATAAGCTGCAATAAACAAGTTAACAACAAC
AATTGCATTCATTTTATGTTTCAGGTTCAGGGGGAGATGTGGGAGGTTTTTTTAAGCAAGTAAAACCTCT
ACAAATGTGGTAAAATCTTAATTAAGAATTCTAATATAACTTCGTATAGCATACATTATACGAAGTTATG
GATCCACTGTTGACAATTAATCATCGGCATAGTATATCGGCATAGTATAATACGACAAGGTGAGGAACTA
AACCCAGGAGGCAGATCATGATTGAACAAGATGGATTGCACGCAGGTTCTCCGGCCGCTTGGGTGGAGAG
GCTATTCGGCTATGACTGGGCACAACAGACAATCGGCTGCTCTGATGCCGCCGTGTTCCGGCTGTCAGCG
CAGGGGCGCCCGGTTCTTTTTGTCAAGACCGACCTGTCCGGTGCCCTGAATGAACTGCAGGACGAGGCAG
CGCGGCTATCGTGGCTGGCCACGACGGGCGTTCCTTGCGCAGCTGTGCTCGACGTTGTCACTGAAGCGGG
AAGGGACTGGCTGCTATTGGGCGAAGTGCCGGGGCAGGATCTCCTGTCATCTCACCTTGCTCCTGCCGAG
AAAGTATCCATCATGGCTGATGCAATGCGGCGGCTGCATACGCTTGATCCGGCTACCTGCCCATTCGACC
ACCAAGCGAAACATCGCATCGAGCGAGCACGTACTCGGATGGAAGCCGGTCTTGTCGATCAGGATGATCT
GGACGAAGAGCATCAGGGGCTCGCGCCAGCCGAACTGTTCGCCAGGCTCAAGGCGCGCATGCCCGACGGC
GAGGATCTCGTCGTGACCCATGGCGATGCCTGCTTGCCGAATATCATGGTGGAAAATGGCCGCTTTTCTG
GATTCATCGACTGTGGCCGGCTGGGTGTGGCGGACCGCTATCAGGACATAGCGTTGGCTACCCGTGATAT
TGCTGAAGAGCTTGGCGGCGAATGGGCTGACCGCTTCCTCGTGCTTTACGGTATCGCCGCTCCCGATTCG
CAGCGCATCGCCTTCTATCGCCTTCTTGACGAGTTCTTCTGATTCGAAATGACCGACCAAGCGACGCCCA
ACCGGTATCAGCTCACTCAAAGGCGGTAATACGGTTATCCACAGAATCAGGGGATAACGCAGGAAAGAAC
ATGTCAAACATGAGAATTACAACTTATATCGTATGGGGCTGACTTCAGGTGCTACATTTGAAGAGATAAA
TTGCACTGAAATCTAGAAATATTTTATCTGATTAATAAGATGATCTTCTTGAGATCGTTTTGGTCTGCGC
GTAATCTCTTGCTCTGAAAACGAAAAAACCGCCTTGCAGGGCGGTTTTTCGAAGGTTCTCTGAGCTACCA
ACTCTTTGAACCGAGGTAACTGGCTTGGAGGAGCGCAGTCACCAAAACTTGTCCTTTCAGTTTAGCCTTA
ACCGGCGCATGACTTCAAGACTAACTCCTCTAAATCAATTACCAGTGGCTGCTGCCAGTGGTGCTTTTGC
ATGTCTTTCCGGGTTGGACTCAAGACGATAGTTACCGGATAAGGCGCAGCGGTCGGACTGAACGGGGGGT
TCGTGCATACAGTCCAGCTTGGAGCGAACTGCCTACCCGGAACTGAGTGTCAGGCGTGGAATGAGACAAA
CGCGGCCATAACAGCGGAATGACACCGGTAAACCGAAAGGCAGGAACAGGAGAGCGCACGAGGGAGCCGC
CAGGGGGAAACGCCTGGTATCTTTATAGTCCTGTCGGGTTTCGCCACCACTGATTTGAGCGTCAGATTTC
GTGATGCTTGTCAGGGGGGCGGAGCCTATGGAAAAACGGCTTTGCCGCGGCCCTCTCACTTCCCTGTTAA
GTATCTTCCTGGCATCTTCCAGGAAATCTCCGCCCCGTTCGTAAGCCATTTCCGCTCGCCGCAGTCGAAC
GACCGAGCGTAGCGAGTCAGTGAGCGAGGAAGCGGAATATATCCTGTATCACATATTCTGCTGACGCACC
GGTGCAGCCTTTTTTCTCCTGCCACATGAAGCACTTCACTGACACCCTCATCAGTGCCAACATAGTAAGC
CAGTATACACTCCGCTAGCGCTGATGTCCGGAATCGTCACACAAAAAACCAACACACAGATGTAATGAAA
ATAAAGATATTTTATTGCGGCCATCGTGATGGCTAGAGTTTAGCCCTCCCACACATAACCAGAGGGCAGC
AATTCACGAATCCCAACTGCCGTCGGCTGTCCATCACTGTCCTTCACTATGGCTTTGATCCCAGGATGCA
GATCGAGAAGCACCTGTCGGCACCGTCCGCAGGGGCTCAAGATGCCCCTGTTCTCATTTCCGATCGCGAC
GATACAAGTCAGGTTGCCAGCTGCCGCAGCAGCAGCAGTGCCCAGCACCACGAGTTCTGCACAAGGTCCC
CCAGTAAAATGATATACATTGACACCAGTGAAGATGCGGCCGTCGCTAGAGAGAGCTGCGCTGGCGACGC
TGTAGTCTTCAGAGATGGGGATGCTGTTGATTGTAGCCGTTGCTCTTTCAATGAGGGTGGATTCTTCTTG
AGACAAAGGCTTGGCCATGGTGGCGCTAGTGTCAGAAGAATCGAGCTTTTTGCAAAAGCCTAGGCCTCCA
AAAAAGCCTCCTCACTACTTCTGGAATAGCTCAGAGGCCGAGGCGGCCTCGGCCTCTGCATAAATAAAAA
AAATTAGTCAGCCATGGGGCGGAGAATGGGCGGAACTGGGCGGAGTTAGGGGCGGGATGGGCGGAGTTAG
GGGCGGGACTATGGTTGCTGACTAATTGAGATGCATGCTTTGCATACTTCTGCCTGCTGGGGAGCCTGGG
GACTTTCCACACCTGGTTGCTGACTAATTGAGATGCATGCTTTGCATACTTCTGCCTGCTGGGGAGCCTG
GGGACTTTCCACACCCTAACTGACACACATTCCACAGCTGGTTCTTTCCGCCTCAGAAGGTACCTAACCA
AGTTCCTCTTTCAGAGGTTATTTCAGGCCATGGTGCTGCGCAAGACGCGTTAATTAAGACGT
Features (pLannotate 1.2.2; 26 found; start..end, strand, type, name):
      3..84      -  polyA_signal   SV40 poly(A) signal: SV40 polyadenylation signal
    107..190     -  CDS            large T antigen (fragment): large T antigen from SV40 (simian virus 40)
    246..278     -  misc_feature   MCS (fragment): pUC18/19 multiple cloning site
    287..1798    -  CDS            YAP1: YAP1_HUMAN - Also known as YAP65. Experimental evidence at protein level: Swiss-Prot protein existence level 1. [Isoform 3]: Activates the C-terminal fragment (CTF) of ERBB4 (isoform 3). From Homo sapiens (Human).
   1820..2332    -  CDS            Nluc: NanoLuc® luciferase human codon-optimized
   2361..2379    -  promoter       SP6 promoter: promoter for bacteriophage SP6 RNA polymerase
   2381..2427    -  promoter       tight TRE promoter (fragment): Tet-responsive promoter PTight, consisting of seven tet operator sequences followed by the minimal CMV promoter
   2437..2802    +  enhancer       CMV enhancer: human cytomegalovirus immediate early enhancer
   2804..3003    +  promoter       CMV promoter: human cytomegalovirus (CMV) immediate early promoter
   3142..3274    +  intron         chimeric intron: chimera between introns from human β-globin and immunoglobulin heavy chain genes
   3318..3336    +  promoter       T7 promoter: promoter for bacteriophage T7 RNA polymerase
   3350..4651    +  CDS            TEAD4: TEAD4_HUMAN - Also known as RTEF1, TCF13L1, TEF3. Experimental evidence at protein level: Swiss-Prot protein existence level 1. Transcription factor which plays a key role in the Hippo signaling pathway, a pathway involved in organ size control and tumor suppression by restricting proliferation and promoting apoptosis. The core of this pathway is composed of a kinase cascade wherein MST1/MST2, in complex with its regulatory protein SAV1, phosphorylates and activates LATS1/2 in complex with its regulatory protein MOB1, which in turn phosphorylates and inactivates YAP1 oncoprotein and WWTR1/TAZ.
   4673..4693    +  CDS            TEV site: tobacco etch virus (TEV) protease recognition and cleavage site
   4709..5592    +  CDS            HaloTag® (fragment): modified bacterial dehalogenase that forms covalent bonds with chloroalkane derivatives
   5603..5631    +  misc_feature   MCS (fragment): pUC18/19 multiple cloning site
   5680..5801    -  polyA_signal   SV40 poly(A) signal: SV40 polyadenylation signal
   5824..5892    -  CDS            large T antigen (fragment): large T antigen from SV40 (simian virus 40)
   5916..5949    +  protein_bind   loxP: Cre-mediated recombination occurs in the 8-bp core sequence (GCATACAT). Cre recombinase
   5959..6006    +  promoter       EM7 promoter: synthetic bacterial promoter&nbsp
   6038..6829    +  CDS            neo: KKA2_KLEPN - Also known as kan, nptII. Experimental evidence at protein level: Swiss-Prot protein existence level 1. Resistance to kanamycin, neomycin, paromomycin, ribostamycin, butirosin and gentamicin B. From Klebsiella pneumoniae.
   7049..7594    +  rep_origin     p15A ori: Plasmids containing the medium-copy-number p15A origin of replication can be propagated in E. coli cells that contain a second plasmid with the ColE1 origin.
   7682..7737    +  rep_origin     RSF ori (fragment): Plasmids containing the RSF 1030 origin of replication can be propagated in E. coli cells that contain additional plasmids with compatible origins.
   7836..7862    -  misc_feature   bom (fragment): basis of mobility region from pBR322
   7878..7926    -  polyA_signal   poly(A) signal: synthetic polyadenylation signal
   7950..8348    -  CDS            BSD: blasticidin S deaminase; Aspergillus terreus BSD; confers resistance to blasticidin
   8379..8736    -  promoter       SV40 promoter: SV40 enhancer and early promoter
