>Addgene plasmid #238679 | NanoLuc-YAP1(biased)-TEAD4-HaloTag Bidirectional Vector | addgene full sequence | sequence record 482867 | Addgene NGS Result
TTGAGATCGTTTTGGTCTGCGCGTAATCTCTTGCTCTGAAAACGAAAAAACCGCCTTGCAGGGCGGTTTT
TCGAAGGTTCTCTGAGCTACCAACTCTTTGAACCGAGGTAACTGGCTTGGAGGAGCGCAGTCACCAAAAC
TTGTCCTTTCAGTTTAGCCTTAACCGGCGCATGACTTCAAGACTAACTCCTCTAAATCAATTACCAGTGG
CTGCTGCCAGTGGTGCTTTTGCATGTCTTTCCGGGTTGGACTCAAGACGATAGTTACCGGATAAGGCGCA
GCGGTCGGACTGAACGGGGGGTTCGTGCATACAGTCCAGCTTGGAGCGAACTGCCTACCCGGAACTGAGT
GTCAGGCGTGGAATGAGACAAACGCGGCCATAACAGCGGAATGACACCGGTAAACCGAAAGGCAGGAACA
GGAGAGCGCACGAGGGAGCCGCCAGGGGGAAACGCCTGGTATCTTTATAGTCCTGTCGGGTTTCGCCACC
ACTGATTTGAGCGTCAGATTTCGTGATGCTTGTCAGGGGGGCGGAGCCTATGGAAAAACGGCTTTGCCGC
GGCCCTCTCACTTCCCTGTTAAGTATCTTCCTGGCATCTTCCAGGAAATCTCCGCCCCGTTCGTAAGCCA
TTTCCGCTCGCCGCAGTCGAACGACCGAGCGTAGCGAGTCAGTGAGCGAGGAAGCGGAATATATCCTGTA
TCACATATTCTGCTGACGCACCGGTGCAGCCTTTTTTCTCCTGCCACATGAAGCACTTCACTGACACCCT
CATCAGTGCCAACATAGTAAGCCAGTATACACTCCGCTAGCGCTGATGTCCGGAATCGTCACACAAAAAA
CCAACACACAGATGTAATGAAAATAAAGATATTTTATTGCGGCCATCGTGATGGCTAGAGTTTAGCCCTC
CCACACATAACCAGAGGGCAGCAATTCACGAATCCCAACTGCCGTCGGCTGTCCATCACTGTCCTTCACT
ATGGCTTTGATCCCAGGATGCAGATCGAGAAGCACCTGTCGGCACCGTCCGCAGGGGCTCAAGATGCCCC
TGTTCTCATTTCCGATCGCGACGATACAAGTCAGGTTGCCAGCTGCCGCAGCAGCAGCAGTGCCCAGCAC
CACGAGTTCTGCACAAGGTCCCCCAGTAAAATGATATACATTGACACCAGTGAAGATGCGGCCGTCGCTA
GAGAGAGCTGCGCTGGCGACGCTGTAGTCTTCAGAGATGGGGATGCTGTTGATTGTAGCCGTTGCTCTTT
CAATGAGGGTGGATTCTTCTTGAGACAAAGGCTTGGCCATGGTGGCGCTAGTGTCAGAAGAATCGAGCTT
TTTGCAAAAGCCTAGGCCTCCAAAAAAGCCTCCTCACTACTTCTGGAATAGCTCAGAGGCCGAGGCGGCC
TCGGCCTCTGCATAAATAAAAAAAATTAGTCAGCCATGGGGCGGAGAATGGGCGGAACTGGGCGGAGTTA
GGGGCGGGATGGGCGGAGTTAGGGGCGGGACTATGGTTGCTGACTAATTGAGATGCATGCTTTGCATACT
TCTGCCTGCTGGGGAGCCTGGGGACTTTCCACACCTGGTTGCTGACTAATTGAGATGCATGCTTTGCATA
CTTCTGCCTGCTGGGGAGCCTGGGGACTTTCCACACCCTAACTGACACACATTCCACAGCTGGTTCTTTC
CGCCTCAGAAGGTACCTAACCAAGTTCCTCTTTCAGAGGTTATTTCAGGCCATGGTGCTGCGCAAGACGC
GTTAATTAAGACGTCGGCAGTGAAAAAAATGCTTTATTTGTGAAATTTGTGATGCTATTGCTTTATTTGT
AACCATTATAAGCTGCAATAAACAAGTTAACAACAACAATTGCATTCATTTTATGTTTCAGGTTCAGGGG
GAGGTGTGGGAGGTTTTTTAAAGCAAGTAAAACCTCTACAAATGTGGTATGGCTGATTATGATCCGCGGC
CGCTTAAACTAACCATGTAAGAAAGCTTTCTTTATCTAGCTTGGTGGCAGCCAAAACAGACTCCATGTCA
TTAAGGATGTCAGAACTCAAAGCTTCCTGCAGACTTGGCATCAGCTCCTCTCCTTCTATGTTCATTCCAT
CTCCTTCCAGTGTTCCAAGGTCCACATTTGTCCCAGGAATGGCTTCAAGGTAGTCTGGGAAACGGTTCTG
CTGTGAGGGCAGGGTGCTTTGGTTGATAGTATCACCTGTATCCATCTCATCCACACTGTTCAGGAAGTCA
TCTGGGGTTCGAGGGACACTGTAGCTGCTCATGCTTAGTCCACTGTCTGTACTCTCATCTCGAGAGTGAT
AGGTGCCACTGTTAAGGAAAGGATCTGAGCTATTGGTCGTCATTGTTCTCAATTCCTGAGACATCCCGGG
AGAAGACACTGGATTTTGAGTCCCACCATCCTGCTCCAGTGTTGGTAACTGGCTACGCAGGGCTAACTCC
TGACATTTTGGAGAATTTGCTGTGCTGGGATTGATATTCCGCATTGCCTGCCGAAGCAGTTCTTGCTGTT
TCAGCCGCAGCCTCTCCTTCTCCATCTGCAGTTGCTGCAGTCGCATCTGTTGCTGCTGGTTGGAGTTGCT
GCCACCCATGACGCCTCCCTGTGGGCTCTGGGGAGCCAGGGGTGGTGGCTGTTTCACTGGAGCACTCTGA
CTGATTCTCTGGTTCATGGCAAAACGAGGGTCAAGCCTTGGGTCTAGCCAAGAGGTGGTCTTGTTCTTAT
GGTTTATATAGTAAATTTCTCCATCCTGAGTCATGGCTTGTTCCCATCCATCAGGAAGAGGACCTGAAGC
CGAGTTCATCATATTCTGCTGCACTGGTGGACTGGTGGGGGCTGTGACGTTCATCTGGGACAGCATGGCC
TTCCTGGGGTCCTGCCATGTTGTTGTCTGATCGATGTGATTTAAGAAGTATCTCTGACCAGAAGATGTCT
TTGCCATCTCCCAACCTGCTGGCAGAGGTACATCATCAGGTATCTCAAAAGAAGACTGTCGAAGATGCTG
AGCTGTGGGTGTAGCTGCTGGGCCAGAGACTACTCCAGTGGGGGTCAGTGTCCCAGGAGAAACAGCTCCC
AACTGCAGAGAAGCTGGAGAGGAATGAGCTCGAACATGCTGTGGAGTCAGGGCTCCTGCAGTGCCTGCAT
CAGTACTGGCCTGTCGGGAGTGGGATTTGGGCTCCGGCGGCTTGAAGAAGGAGTCGGGCAGCTTCCGGAG
CCTCATGGGCACGGTCTGGGGCACGTTGGCCGTCTTGGGGTTCATGACGGCGTTGAAGAGCGCCTCCAGG
TCGGTCTCCGAGTCCCCGCGGACGTGCACGATCTGATGCCCGGCGGGGGGTGCCTGCGGCGCCGCCTGGG
TCGCCGCGGGTGCCGGTTGCCCGGGTCCGGACGGCGGGCCCTGCCCCTGCGGGGGCTGCGAAGGCGGCTG
CCCTTGGCCCTGGGGGGCCGGTTGAGGCGGCGGCTGCTGCCCGGGATCCATGGCGATCGCGCCGCTCGAG
CCCGCCAGAATGCGTTCGCACAGCCGCCAGCCGGTCACTCCGTTGATGGTTACTCGGAACAGCAGGGAGC
CGTCGGGGTTGATCAGGCGCTCGTCGATAATTTTGTTGCCGTTCCACAGGGTCCCTGTTACAGTGATCTT
TTTGCCGTCGAACACGGCGATGCCTTCATACGGCCGTCCGAAATAGTCGATCATGTTCGGCGTAACCCCG
TCGATTACCAGTGTGCCATAGTGCAGGATCACCTTAAAGTGATGATCATCCACAGGGTACACCACCTTAA
AAATTTTTTCGATCTGGCCCATTTGGTCGCCGCTCAGACCTTCATACGGGATGATGACATGGATGTCGAT
CTTCAGCCCATTTTCACCGCTCAGGACAATCCTTTGGATCGGAGTTACGGACACCCCGAGATTCTGAAAC
AAACTGGACACACCTCCCTGTTCAAGGACTTGGTCCAGGTTGTAGCCGGCTGTCTGTCGCCAGTCCCCAA
CGAAATCTTCGAGTGTGAAGACCATACTAGTTATTAATAGTAATCAATTACGGGGTCATTAGTTCATAGC
CCATATATGGAGTTCCGCGTTACATAACTTACGGTAAATGGCCCGCCTGGCTGACCGCCCAACGACCCCC
GCCCATTGACGTCAATAATGACGTATGTTCCCATAGTAACGCCAATAGGGACTTTCCATTGACGTCAATG
GGTGGAGTATTTACGGTAAACTGCCCACTTGGCAGTACATCAAGTGTATCATATGCCAAGTCCGCCCCCT
ATTGACGTCAATGACGGTAAATGGCCCGCCTGGCATTATGCCCAGTACATGACCTTACGGGACTTTCCTA
CTTGGCAGTACATCTACGTATTAGTCATCGCTATTACCATGGTGATGCGGTTTTGGCAGTACACCAATGG
GCGTGGATAGCGGTTTGACTCACGGGGATTTCCAAGTCTCCACCCCATTGACGTCAATGGGAGTTTGTTT
TGGCACCAAAATCAACGGGACTTTCCAAAATGTCGTAATAACCCCGCCCCGTTGACGCAAATGGGCGGTA
GGCGTGTACGGTGGGAGGTCTATATAAGCAGAGCTGGTTTAGTGAACCGTCAGATCACTAGAAGCTTTAT
TGCGGTAGTTTATCACAGTTAAATTGCTAACGCAGTCAGTGCTTCTGACACAACAGTCTCGAACTTAAGC
TGCAGAAGTTGGTCGTGAGGCACTGGGCAGGTAAGTATCAAGGTTACAAGACAGGTTTAAGGAGACCAAT
AGAAACTGGGCTTGTCGAGACAGAGAAGACTCTTGCGTTTCTGATAGGCACCTATTGGTCTTACTGACAT
CCACTTTGCCTTTCTCTCCACAGGTGTCCACTCCCAGTTCAATTACAGCTCTTAAGGCTAGAGTATTAAT
ACGACTCACTATAGGGCTAGCGATCGCCATGGAGGGCACGGCCGGCACCATTACCTCCAACGAGTGGAGC
TCTCCCACCTCCCCTGAGGGGAGCACCGCCTCTGGGGGCAGTCAGGCACTGGACAAGCCCATCGACAATG
ACGCAGAGGGCGTGTGGAGCCCGGATATTGAGCAGAGTTTCCAGGAGGCCCTCGCCATCTACCCGCCCTG
TGGCAGGCGCAAAATCATCCTGTCGGACGAGGGCAAGATGTATGGTCGGAACGAGCTGATTGCCCGCTAC
ATCAAGCTCCGGACAGGGAAGACCCGCACCAGGAAGCAGGTCTCCAGCCACATCCAGGTGCTGGCTCGTC
GCAAAGCTCGCGAGATCCAGGCCAAGCTAAAGGACCAGGCAGCTAAGGACAAGGCCCTGCAGAGCATGGC
TGCCATGTCGTCTGCACAGATCATCTCCGCCACGGCCTTCCACAGTAGCATGGCCCTCGCCCGGGGCCCC
GGCCGCCCAGCAGTCTCAGGGTTTTGGCAAGGAGCTTTGCCAGGCCAAGCCGGAACGTCCCATGATGTGA
AGCCTTTCTCTCAGCAAACCTATGCTGTCCAGCCTCCGCTGCCTCTGCCAGGGTTTGAGTCTCCTGCAGG
GCCCGCCCCATCGCCCTCTGCGCCCCCGGCACCCCCATGGCAGGGCCGCAGCGTGGCCAGCTCCAAGCTC
TGGATGTTGGAGTTCTCTGCCTTCCTGGAGCAGCAGCAGGACCCGGACACGTACAACAAGCACCTGTTCG
TGCACATTGGCCAGTCCAGCCCAAGCTACAGCGACCCCTACCTCGAAGCCGTGGACATCCGCCAAATCTA
TGACAAATTCCCGGAGAAAAAGGGTGGACTCAAGGATCTCTTCGAACGGGGACCCTCCAATGCCTTTTTT
CTTGTGAAGTTCTGGGCAGACCTCAACACCAACATCGAGGATGAAGGCAGCTCCTTCTATGGGGTCTCCA
GCCAGTATGAGAGCCCCGAGAACATGATCATCACCTGCTCCACGAAGGTCTGCTCTTTCGGCAAGCAGGT
GGTGGAGAAAGTTGAGACAGAGTATGCTCGCTATGAGAATGGACACTACTCTTACCGCATCCACCGGTCC
CCGCTCTGTGAGTACATGATCAACTTCATCCACAAGCTCAAGCACCTCCCTGAGAAGTACATGATGAACA
GCGTGCTGGAGAACTTCACCATCCTGCAGGTGGTCACCAACAGAGACACACAGGAGACCTTGCTGTGCAT
TGCCTATGTCTTTGAGGTGTCAGCCAGTGAGCACGGGGCTCAGCACCACATCTACAGGCTGGTGAAAGAA
GTTTCTCTCGAGCCAACCACTGAGGATCTGTACTTTCAGAGCGATAACGATGGATCCGAAATCGGTACTG
GCTTTCCATTCGACCCCCATTATGTGGAAGTCCTGGGCGAGCGCATGCACTACGTCGATGTTGGTCCGCG
CGATGGCACCCCTGTGCTGTTCCTGCACGGTAACCCGACCTCCTCCTACGTGTGGCGCAACATCATCCCG
CATGTTGCACCGACCCATCGCTGCATTGCTCCAGACCTGATCGGTATGGGCAAATCCGACAAACCAGACC
TGGGTTATTTCTTCGACGACCACGTCCGCTTCATGGATGCCTTCATCGAAGCCCTGGGTCTGGAAGAGGT
CGTCCTGGTCATTCACGACTGGGGCTCCGCTCTGGGTTTCCACTGGGCCAAGCGCAATCCAGAGCGCGTC
AAAGGTATTGCATTTATGGAGTTCATCCGCCCTATCCCGACCTGGGACGAATGGCCAGAATTTGCCCGCG
AGACCTTCCAGGCCTTCCGCACCACCGACGTCGGCCGCAAGCTGATCATCGATCAGAACGTTTTTATCGA
GGGTACGCTGCCGATGGGTGTCGTCCGCCCGCTGACTGAAGTCGAGATGGACCATTACCGCGAGCCGTTC
CTGAATCCTGTTGACCGCGAGCCACTGTGGCGCTTCCCAAACGAGCTGCCAATCGCCGGTGAGCCAGCGA
ACATCGTCGCGCTGGTCGAAGAATACATGGACTGGCTGCACCAGTCCCCTGTCCCGAAGCTGCTGTTCTG
GGGCACCCCAGGCGTTCTGATCCCACCGGCCGAAGCCGCTCGCCTGGCCAAAAGCCTGCCTAACTGCAAG
GCTGTGGACATCGGCCCGGGTCTGAATCTGCTGCAAGAAGACAACCCGGACCTGATCGGCAGCGAGATCG
CGCGCTGGCTGTCTACTCTGGAGATTTCCGGTTAATAGAATTCTAGAGTCGACCTGCAGGCATGCAAGCT
GATTTGGCTGCTGCCACCGCTGAGCAAGGCCGCTTCGAGCAGACATGATAAGATACATTGATGAGTTTGG
ACAAACCACAACTAGAATGCAGTGAAAAAAATGCTTTATTTGTGAAATTTGTGATGCTATTGCTTTATTT
GTAACCATTATAAGCTGCAATAAACAAGTTAACAACAACAATTGCATTCATTTTATGTTTCAGGTTCAGG
GGGAGATGTGGGAGGTTTTTTTAAGCAAGTAAAACCTCTACAAATGTGGTAAAATCTTAATTAAGAATTC
TAATATAACTTCGTATAGCATACATTATACGAAGTTATGGATCCACTGTTGACAATTAATCATCGGCATA
GTATATCGGCATAGTATAATACGACAAGGTGAGGAACTAAACCCAGGAGGCAGATCATGATTGAACAAGA
TGGATTGCACGCAGGTTCTCCGGCCGCTTGGGTGGAGAGGCTATTCGGCTATGACTGGGCACAACAGACA
ATCGGCTGCTCTGATGCCGCCGTGTTCCGGCTGTCAGCGCAGGGGCGCCCGGTTCTTTTTGTCAAGACCG
ACCTGTCCGGTGCCCTGAATGAACTGCAGGACGAGGCAGCGCGGCTATCGTGGCTGGCCACGACGGGCGT
TCCTTGCGCAGCTGTGCTCGACGTTGTCACTGAAGCGGGAAGGGACTGGCTGCTATTGGGCGAAGTGCCG
GGGCAGGATCTCCTGTCATCTCACCTTGCTCCTGCCGAGAAAGTATCCATCATGGCTGATGCAATGCGGC
GGCTGCATACGCTTGATCCGGCTACCTGCCCATTCGACCACCAAGCGAAACATCGCATCGAGCGAGCACG
TACTCGGATGGAAGCCGGTCTTGTCGATCAGGATGATCTGGACGAAGAGCATCAGGGGCTCGCGCCAGCC
GAACTGTTCGCCAGGCTCAAGGCGCGCATGCCCGACGGCGAGGATCTCGTCGTGACCCATGGCGATGCCT
GCTTGCCGAATATCATGGTGGAAAATGGCCGCTTTTCTGGATTCATCGACTGTGGCCGGCTGGGTGTGGC
GGACCGCTATCAGGACATAGCGTTGGCTACCCGTGATATTGCTGAAGAGCTTGGCGGCGAATGGGCTGAC
CGCTTCCTCGTGCTTTACGGTATCGCCGCTCCCGATTCGCAGCGCATCGCCTTCTATCGCCTTCTTGACG
AGTTCTTCTGATTCGAAATGACCGACCAAGCGACGCCCAACCGGTATCAGCTCACTCAAAGGCGGTAATA
CGGTTATCCACAGAATCAGGGGATAACGCAGGAAAGAACATGTCAAACATGAGAATTACAACTTATATCG
TATGGGGCTGACTTCAGGTGCTACATTTGAAGAGATAAATTGCACTGAAATCTAGAAATATTTTATCTGA
TTAATAAGATGATCTTC
Features (pLannotate 1.2.2; 23 found; start..end, strand, type, name):
      1..546     +  rep_origin     p15A ori: Plasmids containing the medium-copy-number p15A origin of replication can be propagated in E. coli cells that contain a second plasmid with the ColE1 origin.
    634..689     +  rep_origin     RSF ori (fragment): Plasmids containing the RSF 1030 origin of replication can be propagated in E. coli cells that contain additional plasmids with compatible origins.
    788..814     -  misc_feature   bom (fragment): basis of mobility region from pBR322
    830..878     -  polyA_signal   poly(A) signal: synthetic polyadenylation signal
    902..1300    -  CDS            BSD: blasticidin S deaminase; Aspergillus terreus BSD; confers resistance to blasticidin
   1331..1688    -  promoter       SV40 promoter: SV40 enhancer and early promoter
   1767..1848    -  polyA_signal   SV40 poly(A) signal: SV40 polyadenylation signal
   1871..1954    -  CDS            large T antigen (fragment): large T antigen from SV40 (simian virus 40)
   1970..3481    -  CDS            YAP1: YAP1_HUMAN - Also known as YAP65. Experimental evidence at protein level: Swiss-Prot protein existence level 1. [Isoform 3]: Activates the C-terminal fragment (CTF) of ERBB4 (isoform 3). From Homo sapiens (Human).
   3503..4015    -  CDS            Nluc: NanoLuc® luciferase human codon-optimized
   4016..4381    +  enhancer       CMV enhancer: human cytomegalovirus immediate early enhancer
   4383..4582    +  promoter       CMV promoter: human cytomegalovirus (CMV) immediate early promoter
   4721..4853    +  intron         chimeric intron: chimera between introns from human β-globin and immunoglobulin heavy chain genes
   4897..4915    +  promoter       T7 promoter: promoter for bacteriophage T7 RNA polymerase
   4929..6230    +  CDS            TEAD4: TEAD4_HUMAN - Also known as RTEF1, TCF13L1, TEF3. Experimental evidence at protein level: Swiss-Prot protein existence level 1. Transcription factor which plays a key role in the Hippo signaling pathway, a pathway involved in organ size control and tumor suppression by restricting proliferation and promoting apoptosis. The core of this pathway is composed of a kinase cascade wherein MST1/MST2, in complex with its regulatory protein SAV1, phosphorylates and activates LATS1/2 in complex with its regulatory protein MOB1, which in turn phosphorylates and inactivates YAP1 oncoprotein and WWTR1/TAZ.
   6252..6272    +  CDS            TEV site: tobacco etch virus (TEV) protease recognition and cleavage site
   6288..7171    +  CDS            HaloTag® (fragment): modified bacterial dehalogenase that forms covalent bonds with chloroalkane derivatives
   7182..7210    +  misc_feature   MCS (fragment): pUC18/19 multiple cloning site
   7259..7380    -  polyA_signal   SV40 poly(A) signal: SV40 polyadenylation signal
   7403..7471    -  CDS            large T antigen (fragment): large T antigen from SV40 (simian virus 40)
   7495..7528    +  protein_bind   loxP: Cre-mediated recombination occurs in the 8-bp core sequence (GCATACAT). Cre recombinase
   7538..7585    +  promoter       EM7 promoter: synthetic bacterial promoter&nbsp
   7617..8408    +  CDS            neo: KKA2_KLEPN - Also known as kan, nptII. Experimental evidence at protein level: Swiss-Prot protein existence level 1. Resistance to kanamycin, neomycin, paromomycin, ribostamycin, butirosin and gentamicin B. From Klebsiella pneumoniae.
