[The description below was written by a language model from this plasmid's Addgene catalogue record and pLannotate feature annotations shown in this document.]
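Description:
NanoLuc-YAP1(biased)-TEAD4-HaloTag Bidirectional Vector is a mammalian expression plasmid assembled from two Promega BiBRET backbones (a HaloTag CMV-Blast vector and a NanoLuc CMV-Neo vector). It produces two separate fusion proteins from one plasmid rather than a single polypeptide. A central CMV enhancer sits between two divergent transcription units. On one strand, the CMV immediate early promoter, a chimeric β-globin/immunoglobulin intron and a T7 promoter precede human TEAD4, which is fused through a TEV protease site to a C-terminal HaloTag and terminated by an SV40 poly(A) signal. On the opposite strand, NanoLuc luciferase is fused to the N-terminus of human YAP1, also followed by an SV40 poly(A) signal. In the depositor sequence this unit is headed by a fragment matching a minimal CMV promoter (annotated as a tight TRE fragment) and an SP6 promoter.

The plasmid is propagated in E. coli under kanamycin selection, provided by an EM7-driven neo/nptII gene. The feature tables annotate a p15A origin, although the catalogue lists the plasmid as high copy. An SV40 promoter-driven blasticidin S deaminase cassette with a synthetic poly(A) signal allows selection in mammalian cells, and a single loxP site lies upstream of the kanamycin cassette.

The donor-acceptor pairing of NanoLuc and HaloTag suits bioluminescence resonance energy transfer assays of the YAP1–TEAD4 interaction in the Hippo pathway, though the record itself states only expression as the purpose. The record does not define "biased"; it may refer to unequal expression of the two arms. The sequenced record (8,627 nt) is shorter than the depositor record (8,812 nt) and lacks the annotated minimal promoter/SP6 region and an MCS fragment next to YAP1.
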