Addgene plasmid #238679: NanoLuc-YAP1(biased)-TEAD4-HaloTag Bidirectional Vector
Purpose: Express NanoLuc-YAP1(biased)-TEAD4-HaloTag Fusion Protein in Mammalian Cells under a CMV promoter
Depositing lab: Promega Corporation.
Backbone
  Vector backbone: pFC221K HaloTag(R) CMV-Blast BiBRET Vector and pFN224C NanoLuc(R) CMV-Neo BiBRET-Balanced Vector
  Vector type: Mammalian Expression
  Selectable markers: Blasticidin
Growth in bacteria
  Bacterial resistance: Kanamycin, 50 μg/mL
  Growth temperature: 37°C
  Growth strain: DH5alpha
  Copy number: High Copy
Gene/Insert 1
  Gene/Insert name: YAP1
  Species: H. sapiens (human)
  Mutation: biased
  Entrez Gene: YAP1 (a.k.a. COB1, YAP, YAP-1, YAP2, YAP65, YKI)
  Promoter: CMV
  Tag / fusion protein: NanoLuc (R) (N terminal on backbone)
  Cloning method: Other
Gene/Insert 2
  Gene/Insert name: TEAD4
  Species: H. sapiens (human)
  Entrez Gene: TEAD4 (a.k.a. EFTR-2, RTEF1, TCF13L1, TEF-3, TEF3, TEFR-1, hRTEF-1B)
  Tag / fusion protein: HaloTag (R) (C terminal on backbone)
Terms and licenses: Academic/Nonprofit Terms; Industry Terms
How to cite: NanoLuc-YAP1(biased)-TEAD4-HaloTag Bidirectional Vector was a gift from Promega Corporation (Addgene plasmid # 238679)
